Addgene plasmid #174067: pJL45
Purpose: Expresses CIB1 in S. cerevisiae. Includes inducible lac operon.
Depositing lab: Albert Keung. Depositing organization: North Carolina State University. Publication: Mapping the dynamic transfer functions of eukaryotic gene regulation. Lee JB, Caywood LM, Lo JY, Levering N, Keung AJ. Cell Syst. 2021 Aug 24. pii: S2405-4712(21)00291-X. doi: 10.1016/j.cels.2021.08.003. PubMed 34469745.
Backbone
  Vector backbone: unknown
  Vector type: Yeast Expression
  Selectable markers: HIS3
Growth in bacteria
  Bacterial resistance: Ampicillin, 100 μg/mL
  Growth temperature: 37°C
  Growth strain: NEB Stable
  Copy number: High Copy
Gene/Insert
  Gene/Insert name: pGal1-LacO-3NLS-CIB1-tADH1
  Species: S. cerevisiae (budding yeast), A. thaliana (mustard weed), Synthetic
  Promoter: pGal1
  Tag / fusion protein: FLAG
  Cloning method: Restriction Enzyme; 5′ cloning site NotI (unknown if destroyed); 3′ cloning site SpfI (unknown if destroyed)
  Sequencing primers: 5′ unknown; 3′ catcgcgttaattaatagacaactc
Resource information
  A portion of this plasmid was derived from a plasmid made by: Kennedy, M.J., Hughes, R.M., Peteya, L.A., Schwartz, J.W., Ehlers, M.D., and Tucker, C.L. (2010). Rapid blue-light-mediated induction of protein interactions in living cells. Nature Methods 7, 973-U948. 10.1038/nmeth.1524. and Keung, A.J., Bashor, C.J., Kiriakov, S., Collins, J.J., and Khalil, A.S. (2014). Using Targeted Chromatin Regulators to Engineer Combinatorial and Spatial Transcriptional Regulation. Cell 158, 110-120. 10.1016/j.cell.2014.04.047
Terms and licenses: Academic/Nonprofit Terms; Industry Terms: Not Available to Industry
Depositor comments: Please visit https://www.biorxiv.org/content/10.1101/2021.01.05.425451v1 for bioRxiv preprint. Please note: Plasmid contains a 217bp insertion in the backbone downstream of the Tadh1 terminator. This insertion does not affect plasmid function.
How to cite: pJL45 was a gift from Albert Keung (Addgene plasmid # 174067 ; http://n2t.net/addgene:174067 ; RRID:Addgene_174067)
