[The description below was written by a language model from this plasmid's Addgene catalogue record and pLannotate feature annotations shown in this document.]
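Description:
pJL45 is an 8,750-nt yeast expression plasmid for producing the Arabidopsis thaliana protein CIB1 in Saccharomyces cerevisiae. The record lists the backbone as unknown. The annotated features (f1 ori, lacZα fragment, T7 and T3 promoters, lac promoter/operator, pBluescript MCS remnant) point to a pBluescript-type shuttle vector. In E. coli it is maintained at high copy through a ColE1/pUC-type origin and selected with ampicillin via the bla gene. In yeast, selection is by histidine prototrophy, from a HIS3 gene with its own promoter. This marker sits among fragments of neighbouring genomic sequence (MRM1/PET56, DED1). No yeast replication origin (2μ or CEN/ARS) is annotated, which would be consistent with an integrating design, but the record does not say so. Short URA3, rop and bom fragments appear to be backbone remnants. The depositor also notes a 217-bp insertion downstream of the ADH1 terminator that does not affect function.

The payload is described as pGal1-LacO-3NLS-CIB1-tADH1. A GAL1 promoter, with its Gal4-responsive UAS, carries a lac operator just upstream of the core promoter. Expression should therefore depend on galactose and also be repressible by LacI, with relief by IPTG if the repressor is supplied from elsewhere; only a lacI fragment is present here. The coding region starts with a 3xFLAG tag. According to the insert name, three nuclear localization signals follow, though these are not separately annotated. Next comes CIB1, detected as CIBN plus an adjoining bHLH-like hit. CIB1 binds cryptochrome CRY2 that has absorbed blue light, so the plasmid most likely supplies one half of an optogenetic dimerization pair. The associated study mapped the dynamic transfer functions of eukaryotic gene regulation.
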