Features (pLannotate 1.2.2; 30 found; start..end, strand, type, name):
     93..407     +  CDS            YO201_YEAST (fragment): Protein uncertain: Swiss-Prot protein existence level 5. From Saccharomyces cerevisiae (strain ATCC 204508 / S288c) (Baker's yeast).
    403..600     +  CDS            DED1 (fragment): DED1_YEAST - Also known as SPP81. Experimental evidence at protein level: Swiss-Prot protein existence level 1. ATP-binding RNA helicase involved in translation initiation. Remodels RNA in response to ADP and ATP concentrations by facilitating disruption, but also formation of RNA duplexes. Has weak ATP-dependent affinity for dsRNA, but strong ATP-dependent affinity for ssRNA. Acts as a virus host factor involved in the replication of the MBV and the L-A viruses by promoting the negative-strand RNA synthesis. May be involved in recognition of the preinitiation complex and DNA binding of the RN
    675..693     -  promoter       T7 promoter: promoter for bacteriophage T7 RNA polymerase
    696..853     +  CDS            lacZα (fragment): LacZα fragment of β-galactosidase; lacZ fragment
    857..1285    +  rep_origin     f1 ori (sequence partly withheld): f1 bacteriophage origin of replication; arrow indicates direction of (+) strand synthesis
   1313..1364    -  misc_feature   bom (fragment): basis of mobility region from pBR322
   1420..1512    -  CDS            URA3 (fragment): PYRF_YEAST - Experimental evidence at protein level: Swiss-Prot protein existence level 1. From Saccharomyces cerevisiae (strain ATCC 204508 / S288c) (Baker's yeast).
   1512..1644    -  promoter       URA3 promoter (fragment): S. cerevisiae URA3
   1652..1701    -  misc_feature   bom (fragment): basis of mobility region from pBR322
   1803..1838    -  CDS            rop (fragment): Rop protein, which maintains plasmids at low copy number; rop
   1950..2054    +  promoter       AmpR promoter: bla
   2055..2915    +  CDS            AmpR: β-lactamase; bla; confers resistance to ampicillin, carbenicillin, and related antibiotics
   3086..3674    +  rep_origin     ori: high-copy-number ColE1/pMB1/pBR322/pUC origin of replication
   3857..3949    +  CDS            lacI (fragment): lac repressor; lacI; The lac repressor binds to the lac operator to inhibit transcription in E. coli. This inhibition can be relieved by adding lactose or isopropyl-β-D-thiogalactopyranoside (IPTG).
   3962..3983    +  protein_bind   CAP binding site: CAP binding activates transcription in the presence of cAMP. E. coli catabolite activator protein
   3998..4028    +  promoter       lac promoter: promoter for the E. coli lac operon
   4036..4052    +  protein_bind   lac operator: The lac repressor binds to the lac operator to inhibit transcription in E. coli. This inhibition can be relieved by adding lactose or isopropyl-β-D-thiogalactopyranoside (IPTG). lac repressor encoded by lacI
   4097..4115    +  promoter       T3 promoter: promoter for bacteriophage T3 RNA polymerase
   4164..4391    -  CDS            MRM1 (fragment): MRM1_YEAST - Also known as PET56 From Saccharomyces cerevisiae (strain ATCC 204508 / S288c) (Baker's yeast).
   4441..4628    +  promoter       HIS3 promoter: S. cerevisiae HIS3
   4734..5369    +  CDS            HIS3: HIS7_YEAST - Experimental evidence at protein level: Swiss-Prot protein existence level 1. From Saccharomyces cerevisiae (strain ATCC 204508 / S288c) (Baker's yeast).
   5856..6044    +  CDS            DED1 (fragment): DED1_CANGA - Protein inferred from homology: Swiss-Prot protein existence level 3. ATP-binding RNA helicase involved in translation initiation. Remodels RNA in response to ADP and ATP concentrations by facilitating disruption, but also formation of RNA duplexes (By similarity). From Candida glabrata (strain ATCC 2001 / CBS 138 / JCM 3761 / NBRC 0622 / NRRL Y-65) (Yeast) (Torulopsis glabrata).
   6391..6508    +  protein_bind   UAS: upstream activating sequence mediating Gal4-dependent induction Gal4
   6729..6745    +  protein_bind   lac operator: The lac repressor binds to the lac operator to inhibit transcription in E. coli. This inhibition can be relieved by adding lactose or isopropyl-β-D-thiogalactopyranoside (IPTG). lac repressor encoded by lacI
   6755..6832    +  promoter       TPGI promoter (fragment): S. cerevisiae GAL1 promoter modified to contain two copies of the tet operator (Ellis et al., 2009)
   6860..6925    +  CDS            3xFLAG: three tandem FLAG® epitope tags, followed by an enterokinase cleavage site
   7025..7534    +  CDS            CIBN: N-terminal portion of the CIB1 transcription factor from Arabidopsis thaliana binds to CRY2 (cryptochrome 2) that has absorbed blue light (Kennedy et al., 2010)
   7505..7804    +  CDS            BHLH137 (fragment): BH137_ARATH - Also known as EN89. Experimental evidence at protein level: Swiss-Prot protein existence level 1. From Arabidopsis thaliana (Mouse-ear cress).
   8069..8086    +  CDS            Twin-Strep-tag (fragment): two Strep-Tag®II moieties connected by a linker for enhanced binding to Strep-Tactin®, an engineered form of streptavidin (Schmidt et al., 2013)
   8131..8155    -  misc_feature   MCS (fragment): pBluescript multiple cloning site
>Addgene plasmid #174067 | pJL45 | addgene full sequence | sequence record 341771 | Addgene NGS Result
AATATATCTTGGGACCACTCTTGATTTGAACTCATGGAAATTAAACTGGGTGTTGTGTTGTGGTGTAATG
ATTGTACCCCCTTTGCTTATAATTGTGTGGTGACACCGATTATTTAAAGCTGCAGCATACGATATATATA
CATGTGTATATATGTATACCTATGAATGTCAGTAAGTATGTATACGAACAGTATGATACTGAAGATGACA
AGGTAATGCATCATTCTATACGTGTCATTCTGAACGAGGCGCGCTTTCCTTTTTTCTTTTTGCTTTTTCT
TTTTTTTTCTCTTGAACTCCAGAAAAAAAATATAAAAGAGATGGAGGAACGGGAAAAAGTTAGTTGTGGT
GATAGGTGGCAAGTGGTATTCCGTAAGAACAACAAGAAAAGCATTTCATATTATGGCTGAACTGAGCGAA
CAAGTGCAAAATTTAAGCATCAACGACAACAACGAGAATGGTTATGTTCCTCCTCACTTAAGAGGAAAAC
CAAGAAGTGCCAGAAATAACAGTAGCAACTACAATAACAACAACGGCGGCTACAACGGTGGCCGTGGCGG
TGGCAGCTTCTTTAGCAACAACCGTCGTGGTGGTTACGGCAACGGTGGTTTCTTCGGTGGAAACAACGGT
GGCAGCGGCCGGCCATTTAAATGTTTAAACGGCCACGCTGGCCCCCTATAGTGAGTCGTATTACAATTCA
CTGGCCGTCGTTTTACAACGTCGTGACTGGGAAAACCCTGGCGTTACCCAACTTAATCGCCTTGCAGCAC
ATCCCCCTTTCGCCAGCTGGCGTAATAGCGAAGAGGCCCGCACCGATCGCCCTTCCCAACAGTTGCGCAG
CCTGAATGGCGAATGG
[124 nt withheld, positions 857-980]
C
[91 nt withheld, positions 982-1072]
A
[49 nt withheld, positions 1074-1122]
CCTTTGACGTTGGAGTCCACGTTCTTT
[37 nt withheld, positions 1150-1186]
ACCCTATCTCGGTCTATTCTTTTGATTTATAAGGGATTTTGCCGATTTCGGCCTATTGGTTAAAAAATGA
GCTGATTTAACAAAAATTTAACGCGAATTTTAACAAAATATTAACGCTTACAATTTCCTGATGCGGTATT
TTCTCCTTACGCATCTGTGCGGTATTTCACACCGCATAGGGTAATAACTGATATAATTAAATTGAAGCTC
TAATTTGTGAGTTTAGTATTAGGATCTCTACCCTTGGCGAAAAGTCCTCTGCCAACAATGATGATATCTG
ATCCACCACTTACAACTTCGTCGACGGTTCTGTACTGCTGACCCAATATGCGTATATATACCAATCTAAG
TCTGTGCTCCTTCCTTCGTTCTTCCTTCTGTTCGGAGATTACCGAATCAAAAAAATTTCAAGGAAACCGA
AATCAAAAAAAAGAATAAAAAAAAAATGATGAATTGAAAAGGTGGTATGGTGCACTCTCAGTACAATCTG
CTCTGATGCCGCATAGTTAAGCCAGCCCCGACACCCGCCAACACCCGCTGACGCGCCCTGACGGGCTTGT
CTGCTCCCGGCATCCGCTTACAGACAAGCTGTGACCGTCTCCGGGAGCTGCATGTGTCAGAGGTTTTCAC
CGTCATCACCGAAACGCGCGAGACGAAAGGGCCTCGTGATACGCCTATTTTTATAGGTTAATGTCATGAT
AATAATGGTTTCTTAGACGTCGGCGCGCCGAGGACGTCAGGTGGCACTTTTCGGGGAAATGTGCGCGGAA
CCCCTATTTGTTTATTTTTCTAAATACATTCAAATATGTATCCGCTCATGAGACAATAACCCTGATAAAT
GCTTCAATAATATTGAAAAAGGAAGAGTATGAGTATTCAACATTTCCGTGTCGCCCTTATTCCCTTTTTT
GCGGCATTTTGCCTTCCTGTTTTTGCTCACCCAGAAACGCTGGTGAAAGTAAAAGATGCTGAAGATCAGT
TGGGTGCACGAGTGGGTTACATCGAACTGGATCTCAACAGCGGTAAGATCCTTGAGAGTTTTCGCCCCGA
AGAACGTTTTCCAATGATGAGCACTTTTAAAGTTCTGCTATGTGGCGCGGTATTATCCCGTATTGACGCC
GGGCAAGAGCAACTCGGTCGCCGCATACACTATTCTCAGAATGACTTGGTTGAGTACTCACCAGTCACAG
AAAAGCATCTTACGGATGGCATGACAGTAAGAGAATTATGCAGTGCTGCCATAACCATGAGTGATAACAC
TGCGGCCAACTTACTTCTGACAACGATCGGAGGACCGAAGGAGCTAACCGCTTTTTTGCACAACATGGGG
GATCATGTAACTCGCCTTGATCGTTGGGAACCGGAGCTGAATGAAGCCATACCAAACGACGAGCGTGACA
CCACGATGCCTGTAGCAATGGCAACAACGTTGCGCAAACTATTAACTGGCGAACTACTTACTCTAGCTTC
CCGGCAACAATTAATAGACTGGATGGAGGCGGATAAAGTTGCAGGACCACTTCTGCGCTCGGCCCTTCCG
GCTGGCTGGTTTATTGCTGATAAATCTGGAGCCGGTGAGCGTGGGTCTCGCGGTATCATTGCAGCACTGG
GGCCAGATGGTAAGCCCTCCCGTATCGTAGTTATCTACACGACGGGGAGTCAGGCAACTATGGATGAACG
AAATAGACAGATCGCTGAGATAGGTGCCTCACTGATTAAGCATTGGTAACTGTCAGACCAAGTTTACTCA
TATATACTTTAGATTGATTTAAAACTTCATTTTTAATTTAAAAGGATCTAGGTGAAGATCCTTTTTGATA
ATCTCATGACCAAAATCCCTTAACGTGAGTTTTCGTTCCACTGAGCGTCAGACCCCGTAGAAAAGATCAA
AGGATCTTCTTGAGATCCTTTTTTTCTGCGCGTAATCTGCTGCTTGCAAACAAAAAAACCACCGCTACCA
GCGGTGGTTTGTTTGCCGGATCAAGAGCTACCAACTCTTTTTCCGAAGGTAACTGGCTTCAGCAGAGCGC
AGATACCAAATACTGTTCTTCTAGTGTAGCCGTAGTTAGGCCACCACTTCAAGAACTCTGTAGCACCGCC
TACATACCTCGCTCTGCTAATCCTGTTACCAGTGGCTGCTGCCAGTGGCGATAAGTCGTGTCTTACCGGG
TTGGACTCAAGACGATAGTTACCGGATAAGGCGCAGCGGTCGGGCTGAACGGGGGGTTCGTGCACACAGC
CCAGCTTGGAGCGAACGACCTACACCGAACTGAGATACCTACAGCGTGAGCTATGAGAAAGCGCCACGCT
TCCCGAAGGGAGAAAGGCGGACAGGTATCCGGTAAGCGGCAGGGTCGGAACAGGAGAGCGCACGAGGGAG
CTTCCAGGGGGAAACGCCTGGTATCTTTATAGTCCTGTCGGGTTTCGCCACCTCTGACTTGAGCGTCGAT
TTTTGTGATGCTCGTCAGGGGGGCGGAGCCTATGGAAAAACGCCAGCAACGCGGCCTTTTTACGGTTCCT
GGCCTTTTGCTGGCCTTTTGCTCACATGTTCTTTCCTGCGTTATCCCCTGATTCTGTGGATAACCGTATT
ACCGCCTTTGAGTGAGCTGATACCGCTCGCCGCAGCCGAACGACCGAGCGCAGCGAGTCAGTGAGCGAGG
AAGCGGAAGAGCGCCCAATACGCAAACCGCCTCTCCCCGCGCGTTGGCCGATTCATTAATGCAGCTGGCA
CGACAGGTTTCCCGACTGGAAAGCGGGCAGTGAGCGCAACGCAATTAATGTGAGTTAGCTCACTCATTAG
GCACCCCAGGCTTTACACTTTATGCTTCCGGCTCGTATGTTGTGTGGAATTGTGAGCGGATAACAATTTC
ACACAGGAAACAGCTATGACCATGATTACGCCAAGCTCGGAATTAACCCTCACTAAAGGGAACAAAAGCT
GGGCCGGCCATTTAAATGTTTAAACGGCCACGCTGGCCGCTGCACGGTCCTGTTCCCTAGCATGTACGTG
AGCGTATTTCCTTTTAAACCACGACGCTTTGTCTTCATTCAACGTTTCCCATTGTTTTTTTCTACTATTG
CTTTGCTGTGGGAAAAACTTATCGAAAGATGACGACTTTTTCTTAATTCTCGTTTTAAGAGCTTGGTGAG
CGCTAGGAGTCACTGCCAGGTATCGTTTGAACACGGCATTAGTCAGGGAAGTCATAACACAGTCCTTTCC
CGCAATTTTCTTTTTCTATTACTCTTGGCCTCCTCTAGTACACTCTATATTTTTTTATGCCTCGGTAATG
ATTTTCATTTTTTTTTTTCCACCTAGCGGATGACTCTTTTTTTTTCTTAGCGATTGGCATTATCACATAA
TGAATTATACATTATATAAAGTAATGTGATTTCTTCGAAGAATATACTAAAAAATGAGCAGGCAAGATAA
ACGAAGGCAAAGAGGCTCTATATGTATATAAAGCTGCGGATGCCTTCTGATTTAATCTAGTTCTAGTTTA
CTTCAGGTTTACTTAAAGTTGAGATAATTGAAGCAAAGAGAAGCATCGAGCAAAGGATGGCGTTTGTTAA
GAGGGTTACGCAGGAGACGAATATACAGCTGGCGCTGGATCTTGACGGTGGGTCTGTTTCTGTACGGGAG
AGCATACTGGGCAAGGAATATGCTAGTGGTGATGGGCAGACCATCCATGTGCACACTGGAGTTGGGTTTT
TGGACCACATGTTGACTGCGCTGGCGAAGCATGGCGGGTGGTCTCTGATCCTGGAGTGTATAGGGGACTT
GCACATCGATGACCACCACACTGTTGAGGACTGTGGGATTGCGCTGGGCCAAGCGTTCAAGGAGGCGCTT
GGCTCCGTGCGTGGTATCAAGAGGTTCGGGCATGGGTTTGCACCACTGGACGAGGCGCTGAGCCGCGCTG
TGGTTGACTTCTCCAATAGGCCTTTCGCCGTGGTGGAGCTGGGCCTGAAGCGAGAACGCATAGGCCAGCT
ATCCACAGAGATGATCCCGCACTTCTTGGAGAGTTTCGCCACTGAGGCGCGTATCACCATGCATGTGGAC
TGTCTGCGGGGCACCAACGACCACCACCGCTCCGAATCAGCTTTCAAGGCGCTCGCCATCGCCATCAGAG
AGGCAAGAACACCTACGGGTCGCGATGACGTTCCATCCACTAAGGGTGTCCTAGCATAGAACACAGCCCA
CAGCTACCACCATCAACAATATTTATATAGATAACGTACACATAGAAATCACACAAACAGAGTATTTATT
CTTAACTACATGAACTACCATCAGACCGTCTGGGCCACTATATAATGTGCTATTCATAAACGTGATCACT
CTACGTAGCAGGCGACCCCAGGTGAAAATTTTTCAGCGAGCTGCCAGATTGTCAGGTGAAAAACTGAAAA
AAACTTCTGGGCGATGAGCTTGTGGCGGGAAATTAAGTATATAAAGCAGTTAGTTTCTTCTGCTTCTTGT
GGTTCTGGGTATTCTTGTAATATTTGGAATAATAGAAAACCAAGACTACTGCCTTTCTTTTCATATTATA
GAGGAAGAAATACGCACGAACACGATATAGAGGTAAATTTTTTGCAAAAAGATACCAAACTATAAAAGAA
ATAGAAGACTAAACTACAAAAAATAAAGAAAGTAATACATATATCCAATATGACTGAGTTAGCAGAGCAA
GTTTCCATGCCTGAAGGGCAACAAAGACGTGGTGGTTACGTTCCACCTCACATCCGTAACGGTGGTGGCA
GAAGAGGCGATTCTGCTCCTCGTGGTGGTTTCAACAACGGTGGCGGCCGTGGTGGTTTCTTCAGAAACAA
CGGTGACCGTGGTGGATTCGGCTTTGGCGAATTCGGATCCACTAGTACTTAGTAGATGTACAGTTGCATA
CATAAGTCTGAACAGAAAGAAGTAAATATCATATCTAGTTCGGTTTAGAAATCAGTGACTATATTGGTTT
TGACCAGATCGCAATCCTTGCAAGCATTTAGTAATGACTATCAAACCGGTGAATCATCTGATAAGGCTAT
ATTAGCTTGTGCATTCGCATGTATCGGGAAACGAACGGTACCGGGCCCGAGCAGATCCGCCAGGCGTGTA
TATATAGCGTGGATGGCCAGGCAACTTTAGTGCTGACACATACAGGCATATATATATGTGTGCGACGACA
CATGATCATATGGGTACCGAAGTACGGATTAGAAGCCGCCGAGCGGGTGACAGCCCTCCGAAGGAAGACT
CTCCTCCGTGCGTCCTCGTCTTCACCGGTCGCGTTCCTGAAACGCAGATGTGCCTCGCGCCGCACTGCTC
CGAACAATAAAGATTCTACAATACTAGCTTTTATGGTTATGAAGAGGAAAAATTGGCAGTAACCTGGCCC
CACAAACCTTCAAATGAACGAATCAAATTAACAACCATAGGATGATAATGCGATTACTTTTTTAGCCTTA
TTTCTGGGGTACTGCAGCAGCGAAGCGATGATTTTTGATCTATTAACAGATATATAAATGCAAAAACTGT
TGTTGTGTGGAATTGTGAGCGGATAACAATTTCACACAATATTACTTCTTATTCAAATGTAATAAAAGTA
TCAACAAAAAATTGTTAATATACCTCTATACTTTAACGTCAAGGAGAAAAACCCCTTGGGCCCTAAAAAA
ATGGACTACAAAGACCATGACGGTGATTATAAAGATCATGACATCGATTACAAGGATGACGATGACAAGA
TGGCCCCCAAGAAAAAGAGGAAGGTGGGCATTCACGGGGTGCCGGGTGGACTCGAGGGTTCTGGTTCATG
TAGGGCGAGCGCCGAAGCTAGCGCCACCATGAATGGAGCTATAGGAGGTGACCTTTTGCTCAATTTTCCT
GACATGTCGGTCCTAGAGCGCCAAAGGGCTCACCTCAAGTACCTCAATCCCACCTTTGATTCTCCTCTCG
CCGGCTTCTTTGCCGATTCTTCAATGATTACCGGCGGCGAGATGGACAGCTATCTTTCGACTGCCGGTTT
GAATCTTCCGATGATGTACGGTGAGACGACGGTGGAAGGTGATTCAAGACTCTCAATTTCGCCGGAAACG
ACGCTTGGGACTGGAAATTTCAAGAAACGGAAGTTTGATACAGAGACTAAGGATTGTAATGAGAAGAAGA
AGAAGATGACGATGAACAGAGATGACCTAGTAGAAGAAGGAGAAGAAGAGAAGTCGAAAATAACAGAGCA
AAACAATGGGAGCACAAAAAGCATCAAGAAGATGAAACACAAAGCCAAGAAAGAAGAGAACAATTTCTCT
AATGATTCATCTAAAGTGACGAAGGAATTGGAGAAAACGGATTATATTCATGTTCGTGCACGACGAGGCC
AAGCCACTGATAGTCACAGCATAGCAGAACGAGTTAGAAGAGAAAAGATCAGTGAGAGAATGAAGTTTCT
ACAAGATTTGGTTCCTGGATGCGACAAGATCACAGGCAAAGCAGGGATGCTTGATGAAATCATTAACTAT
GTTCAGTCTCTTCAGAGACAAATCGAGTTCTTATCGATGAAACTAGCAATTGTGAATCCAAGGCCGGATT
TTGATATGGATGACATTTTTGCCAAAGAGGTTGCCTCAACTCCAATGACTGTGGTGCCATCTCCTGAAAT
GGTTCTTTCCGGTTATTCTCATGAGATGGTTCACTCTGGTTATTCTAGTGAGATGGTTAACTCCGGTTAC
CTTCATGTCAATCCAATGCAGCAAGTGAATACCAGTTCTGATCCATTGTCATGCTTCAACAATGGCGAAG
CTCCTTCGATGTGGGACTCTCATGTGCAGAATCTCTATGGCAATTTAGGAGTACCGGTCATCGAGCTCGA
GCTGCAGATGAATCGTAGATACGGAGGTTCTGGCGGTGGAAGTGGTGGCGGAGGTAGCGGTGGTGGCAGC
GGTTCCTGCAGGTAAGCGGCCGCCACCGCGGTGGAGCTCTAAGCAAATAGCTAAATTATATACGAATTAA
TATTATGATTAAGTGTTTACGTGAGTGCGATATTTTTATTACTATCTTATACAGTTGTATATACTCTATA
AAATGAGTTGTCTATTAATTAACGCGATGAATGCTTTCTGGGTTTACCTCTCCAACAACTCTAGTTTACT
TCTCAATACATTCAATTGTATTTGATTTGTCAATACTTCATCATTAATCAATTCTATAGTTTTGTTTTTC
TCGTTTATTTCCAAATTTAATGCATCAATTTTATTATTCAATTTGTCGTTGATTTTGGTTAATGATTTTA
TGGTTTGATCTCTGGCATTGATTGTTTGTGTTAGTTTTTCATTATTGATAATTAAATTATTTAAGTTAGT
TATCAACTCGGTGTTTTCAAGTTTCAAGTTTTCAATTTCTTTAGAGTTTATTAGATTTGTCAAAGTTTCT
GAATTGCTTGATTGGTCCTGTAGAAGAGTATTTGTTGTTGTGGATAATTGATTCAATTTTTGAGACAATT
GCTGGAAGGCGTTGAAATATCTAGCATCAATCTCATGGTTTTTTTCCCGAGAGTCTCGTAGATTCAATTG
TTTT
